>Addgene plasmid #60102 | 4MX2 | depositor partial sequence | sequence record 96060 | Insert DNA Sequence
ATCAGTCAAGACAGCCCCCTCTACTCGCTCTCTCCCCTCGATGGTCGCTACAAGCGTGACACGACCCCGC
TGCGCGCCTACTTCTCCGAGTACGCGTTATTCAAGTATCGCGTGCAGGTGGAGGTGCTGTACTTCGAAGC
GCTGTGCAAGGAGGTGCCGGCGATCACGCAGCTTCGTGGTGTCACCGATGCGCAGCTGGGGGAGCTGCGG
GCGACCACTTTCGAGAACTTCGCAGTCGACGATGCAAAAATAATAAAGGGCATTGAGGCGGTCACGAACC
ACGACATCAAGGCCGTCGAGTACTACCTGAAGGACAAGATGTCCGCCTGCGGCCTCGAGGCCGAAAAGGA
GTTCATCCACTTTGGGCTAACGTCGCAGGACATCAACAACACCTCGATTCCGATGCTCCTGCGCGACGCT
CTGCACCACCACTACATTCCAACGCTGGATCAGCTGATCGCGCTTCTCAAGAGCAAGCTGCCTGAATGGG
ATGTCCCGATGCTGGCGCGGACGCACGGCCAACCGGCGAGCCCGACGAACCTGGCGAAAGAGTTCATGGT
ATGGATTGAGCGGCTGGAAGAGCAGCGGACGATGCTGCTGAGCATCCCAAACACAGGCAAGTTCGGCGGC
GCTACCGGCAACTTCAACGCGCACCTCTGTGCGTACCCTGGCGTGAACTGGCTGGACTTTGGGGAGCTCT
TCCTGAGCAAGTACCTTGGCCTCCGCCGTCAGCGCTACACAACTCAGATCGAGCACTACGACAATCTCGC
CGCCATCTGCGATGCGTGCGCGCGGCTGCACACGATCTTGATGGACCTGGCCAAGGACGTGTGGCAGTAC
ATCTCACTCGGCTACTTTGATCAGAAGGTGAGGGCGGGCGAGGTCGGCAGCAGCGCGATGCCGCATAAGG
TGAACCCGATCGACTTCGAGAACGCTGAGGGCAACCTGGGCATGAGCAACGCCGTCCTCGGCTTCCTTTC
AGCGAAGTTGCCCATCTCCCGTCTGCAGCGCGACCTCACAGACAGCACGGTGCTGCGCAACCTCGGAGTT
CCGCTTAGCCACGCCCTCATCGCGTTTGCCTCCCTGCGCCGCGGCATCGACAAGCTCCTTCTCAACAAGG
ACGTCATCGCCTCGGACCTAGAGGGCAACTGGGCTGTGGTCGCGGAGGGCATCCAGACCGTGCTGCGCCG
GGAGGGCTACCCGAAGCCGTACGAGGCACTCAAGGACCTGACGCGCGGCAACGCGCATGTTACGGAGGAG
ACGGTGCACCGCTTCGTCCAGCAGCTCGAGGGCATCACAGAGGAGGTGCGGCAGGAGCTGCTCGCCATCA
CGCCTTTCACGTACGTGGGCTACACGGCGCATCCC
