>Addgene plasmid #60102 | 4MX2 | addgene partial sequence | sequence record 97161 | T7 5'-TAATACGACTCACTATAGGG-3'
TTTTGTTTAACTTTAAGAAGGAGATATACCATGCATCATCATCATCATCACAGCAGCGGCAGAGAAAACT
TGTATTTCCAGGGCATCAGTCAAGACAGCCCCCTCTACTCGCTCTCTCCCCTCGATGGTCGCTACAAGCG
TGACACGACCCCGCTGCGCGCCTACTTCTCCGAGTACGCGTTATTCAAGTATCGCGTGCAGGTGGAGGTG
CTGTACTTCGAAGCGCTGTGCAAGGAGGTGCCGGCGATCACGCAGCTTCGTGGTGTCACCGATGCGCAGC
TGGGGGAGCTGCGGGCGACCACTTTCGAGAACTTCGCAGTCGACGATGCAAAAATAATAAAGGGCATTGA
GGCGGTCACGAACCACGACATCAAGGCCGTCGAGTACTACCTGAAGGACAAGATGTCCGCCTGCGGCCTC
GAGGCCGAAAAGGAGTTCATCCACTTTGGGCTAACGTCGCAGGACATCAACAACACCTCGATTCCGATGC
TCCTGCGCGACGCTCTGCACCACCACTACATTCCAACGCTGGATCAGCTGATCGCGCTTCTCAAGAGCAA
GCTGCCTGAATGGGATGTCCCGATGCTGGCGCGGACGCACGGCCAACCGGCGAGCCCGACGAACCTGGCG
AAAGAGTTCATGGTATGGATTGAGCGGCTGGAAGAGCAGCGGACGATGCTGCTGAGCATCCCAAACACAG
GCAAGTTCGGCGGCGCTACCGGCAACTTCAACGCGCACCTCTGTGCGTACCCTGGCGTGAACTGGCTGGA
AC
