>Addgene plasmid #60102 | 4MX2 | addgene partial sequence | sequence record 97162 | T7term 5'-GCTAGTTATTGCTCAGCGG-3'
CGGGCTTTGTTAGCAGCCGGATCCTCGAGTGCGGCCGCAAGCTTCGTCATCAGGGATGCGCCGTGTAGCC
CACGTACGTGAAAGGCGTGATGGCGAGCAGCTCCTGCCGCACCTCCTCTGTGATGCCCTCGAGCTGCTGG
ACGAAGCGGTGCACCGTCTCCTCCGTAACATGCGCGTTGCCGCGCGTCAGGTCCTTGAGTGCCTCGTACG
GCTTCGGGTAGCCCTCCCGGCGCAGCACGGTCTGGATGCCCTCCGCGACCACAGCCCAGTTGCCCTCTAG
GTCCGAGGCGATGACGTCCTTGTTGAGAAGGAGCTTGTCGATGCCGCGGCGCAGGGAGGCAAACGCGATG
AGGGCGTGGCTAAGCGGAACTCCGAGGTTGCGCAGCACCGTGCTGTCTGTGAGGTCGCGCTGCAGACGGG
AGATGGGCAACTTCGCTGAAAGGAAGCCGAGGACGGCGTTGCTCATGCCCAGGTTGCCCTCAGCGTTCTC
GAAGTCGATCGGGTTCACCTTATGCGGCATCGCGCTGCTGCCGACCTCGCCCGCCCTCACCTTCTGATCA
AAGTAGCCGAGTGAGATGTACTGCCACACGTCCTTGGCCAGGTCCATCAAGATCGTGTGCAGCCGCGCGC
ACGCATCGCAGATGGCGGCGAGATTGTCGTAGTGCTCGATCTGAGTTGTGTAGCGCTGACGGCGGAGGCC
AAGGTACTTGCTCAGGAAGAGCTCCCCAAAGTCCAGCCAGTTCACGCCA
