[The description below was written by a language model from this plasmid's Addgene catalogue record.]
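Description:
4MX2 is a bacterial expression plasmid built on the pET15-MHL backbone, made to produce a Leishmania donovani protein for structure determination. It is a high-copy plasmid propagated in E. coli under ampicillin selection. The record gives no feature table, so the origin of replication and other backbone elements are not individually documented here.

The insert is about 1.4 kb (1365 bp), corresponds to the L. donovani locus LdBPK_040440.1, and carries the alternative name LdASL. Its species is listed as both synthetic and Leishmania donovani, which suggests a synthesised coding sequence, although the record does not say so directly. The insert was introduced by ligation-independent cloning and is fused to an N-terminal 6xHis tag, which allows purification of the recombinant protein by immobilised metal affinity chromatography. Expression is driven by the T7 promoter, so production requires a host strain that supplies T7 RNA polymerase. The listed sequencing primers, T7 and T7 terminal, are consistent with the insert sitting between a T7 promoter and a T7 terminator, as is usual in pET-type vectors.

The plasmid's name matches the Protein Data Bank entry given among the alternative names, linking the construct to a deposited structure. The record cautions that the insert may not be the full open reading frame, as is common for constructs trimmed to improve crystallisation. It also refers to depositor comments for mutation details that are not included in the information provided. The exact construct boundaries and any sequence differences from the native gene therefore cannot be stated from this record. Its typical use is overexpression and purification of the tagged protein for crystallographic or related biochemical work.
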