Addgene plasmid #60102: 4MX2
Purpose: Bacterial expression for structure determination; may not be full ORF
Depositing lab: Cheryl Arrowsmith. Depositing organization: University of Toronto.
Backbone
  Vector backbone: pET15-MHL
  Vector type: Bacterial Expression
Growth in bacteria
  Bacterial resistance: Ampicillin, 100 μg/mL
  Growth temperature: 37°C
  Growth strain: DH5alpha
  Copy number: High Copy
Gene/Insert
  Gene/Insert name: LdBPK_040440.1:MAC04A-B07:C226244 (alt names: PDB ID:4MX2; LdASL)
  Species: Synthetic; Leishmania donovani
  Insert size (bp): 1365
  Mutation: See comments
  Promoter: T7
  Tag / fusion protein: 6xHis (N terminal on insert)
  Cloning method: Ligation Independent Cloning
  Sequencing primers: 5′ T7; 3′ T7 Terminal
Terms and licenses: Academic/Nonprofit Terms; Industry Terms: Not Available to Industry
How to cite: 4MX2 was a gift from Cheryl Arrowsmith (Addgene plasmid # 60102 ; http://n2t.net/addgene:60102 ; RRID:Addgene_60102)
